>Addgene plasmid #40617 | pCDH-UTY-F | addgene partial sequence | sequence record 54260 | pCDH-rev 5'-GCATTCCTTTGGCGAGAG-3'
GGTTTCCGGGCCCTCACATTGCCAAAAGACGGCAATATGGTGGAAAATAACATATAGACAAACGCACACC
GGCCTTATTCCAAGCGGCTTCGGCCAGTAACGTTAGGGGGGGGGGAGGGAGAGGGGCGCGGCCGCGGATC
CGATTTAAATTCGAATTCGCTAGCTCTAGATTACTTGTCATCGTCGTCCTTGTAGTCAGATGAGGATGAT
AATGAAAGAGCTAGTGTAAATTGATCATAAACTTGGATTAGGTCCTCCATTTTGTACTGTTCGAGCACCA
CAAAATTTTCCAAACTTTTGCTTGTTTTTCGTGCACAATCATGGCAATGTACTATGTAGGTTTTTTGAGT
ATTGCTTTCATTAGTGACAAAAAGCAGATTAAAAACCTCCACCTCACAAATGCTACAGTAATGAGCTGGT
TCATCATTTGTCCGCCCATGCCATATAACCTCTTTTCCTGCTGCAACAAGAGCTTCTCTCAATGTCTGAT
ATTGCTTCAGAATTTTCAAAAGACAATACTTAATCATTTCAAAAAGCTTTGGATCTGAGACTTTGATATT
TCGTGCCATATTCCAGGAAAGATGCACCATGGGTACTGGTGACTTCACACTTTTCAATTTGTTCCATTCA
TACCGTTCCACTGCCAATTTATACTGGCAGGCTGTAAGTGGACCAACATTCCAGGCAATGTTATTGCACC
AGCCAACAGCTTGAACCCAATGCACAGTGCCTGCATTTATCCAGACCAAATCTCCAGGTCGCTGAATAAA
TCTATACACAGGGACATTTGCTTCATAAAGATCTTCAAGGTTGGGCCACCAAGAACTCATTAAAAAATTC
AAATTATTTTTTTCACAGAAGTCATTCAGAACACCCCAATAATCTTCAGGTACAACAAACCATTCACAAT
CTCCTGGACCAATATTTATGTTA
