[The description below was written by a language model from this plasmid's Addgene catalogue record.]
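Description:
pCDH-UTY-F is a lentiviral expression plasmid built on the pCDH-EF1-MCS-IRES-Neo backbone from System Biosciences, carrying human UTY (ubiquitously transcribed tetratricopeptide repeat gene, Y-linked) with a Flag tag at the C terminus. The backbone is listed at about 8.3 kb and the insert at about 4 kb, giving a total of roughly 12.4 kb. The plasmid is maintained in bacteria as a high-copy construct under ampicillin selection. No feature table accompanies the record, so individual elements such as the LTRs, packaging signal or bacterial origin are not itemised, although a transfer vector of this type relies on such viral elements to have its expression cassette packaged into particles and integrated into target cells.

The UTY coding sequence was cloned into the multiple cloning site using Xba I at both ends, and it is not recorded whether those sites survived. As the backbone name indicates, transcription is driven by the EF1 promoter, a constitutive promoter active in many mammalian cell types, and the insert is followed by an IRES and a neomycin resistance gene. This bicistronic arrangement places UTY-Flag and the resistance marker on one transcript, so cells that survive G418 selection are expected also to express the tagged protein. The Flag epitope allows detection or immunoprecipitation of the exogenous protein.

The associated publication concerns the role of UTX, the X-linked paralogue of UTY, in mesoderm differentiation of embryonic stem cells independent of H3K27 demethylase activity. This suggests the construct is meant for stable ectopic expression of UTY in that setting, though the record does not state the specific experiment.
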