Addgene plasmid #40617: pCDH-UTY-F
Depositing lab: Kai Ge. Depositing organization: National Institute of Diabetes & Digestive & Kidney Diseases (NIDDK). Publication: UTX regulates mesoderm differentiation of embryonic stem cells independent of H3K27 demethylase activity. Wang C, Lee JE, Cho YW, Xiao Y, Jin Q, Liu C, Ge K. Proc Natl Acad Sci U S A. 2012 Sep 4. 10.1073/pnas.1204166109 PubMed 22949634.
Backbone
  Vector backbone: pCDH-EF1-MCS-IRES-Neo
  Backbone manufacturer: System Biosciences (SBI)
  Backbone size w/o insert (bp): 8295
  Total vector size (bp): 12400
  Vector type: Lentiviral
  Selectable markers: Neomycin (select with G418)
Growth in bacteria
  Bacterial resistance: Ampicillin, 100 μg/mL
  Growth temperature: 37°C
  Growth strain: XL10 Gold
  Copy number: High Copy
Gene/Insert
  Gene/Insert name: UTY (alt name: ubiquitously transcribed tetratricopeptide repeat gene, Y-linked)
  Species: H. sapiens (human)
  Insert size (bp): 4000
  GenBank ID: NM_007125
  Entrez Gene: UTY (a.k.a. UTY1)
  Promoter: EF1
  Tag / fusion protein: Flag (C terminal on insert)
  Cloning method: Restriction Enzyme; 5′ cloning site Xba I (unknown if destroyed); 3′ cloning site Xba I (unknown if destroyed)
  Sequencing primers: 5′ 5'-ccctgcttgctcaactctac -3'; 3′ 5'-GCATTCCTTTGGCGAGAG-3'
Terms and licenses: Academic/Nonprofit Terms; Industry Terms: Not Available to Industry
How to cite: pCDH-UTY-F was a gift from Kai Ge (Addgene plasmid # 40617 ; http://n2t.net/addgene:40617 ; RRID:Addgene_40617)
